>Addgene plasmid #81820 | pDONR223_POT1_WT | addgene full sequence | sequence record 169246 | Addgene NGS Result
CTTTCCTGCGTTATCCCCTGATTCTGTGGATAACCGTATTACCGCCTTTGAGTGAGCTGATACCGCTCGC
CGCAGCCGAACGACCGAGCGCAGCGAGTCAGTGAGCGAGGAAGCGGAAGAGCGCCCAATACGCAAACCGC
CTCTCCCCGCGCGTTGGCCGATTCATTAATGCAGCTGGCACGACAGGTTTCCCGACTGGAAAGCGGGCAG
TGAGCGCAACGCAATTAATACGCGTACCGCTAGCCAGGAAGAGTTTGTAGAAACGCAAAAAGGCCATCCG
TCAGGATGGCCTTCTGCTTAGTTTGATGCCTGGCAGTTTATGGCGGGCGTCCTGCCCGCCACCCTCCGGG
CCGTTGCTTCACAACGTTCAAATCCGCTCCCGGCGGATTTGTCCTACTCAGGAGAGCGTTCACCGACAAA
CAACAGATAAAACGAAAGGCCCAGTCTTCCGACTGAGCCTTTCGTTTTATTTGATGCCTGGCAGTTCCCT
ACTCTCGCGTTAACGCTAGCATGGATGTTTTCCCAGTCACGACGTTGTAAAACGACGGCCAGTCTTAAGC
TCGGGCCCCAAATAATGATTTTATTTTGACTGATAGTGACCTGTTCGTTGCAACAAATTGATGAGCAATG
CTTTTTTATAATGCCAACTTTGTACAAAAAAGTTGGCACCATGTCTTTGGTTCCAGCAACAAATTATATA
TATACACCCCTGAATCAACTTAAGGGTGGTACAATTGTCAATGTCTATGGTGTTGTGAAGTTCTTTAAGC
CCCCATATCTAAGCAAAGGAACTGATTATTGCTCAGTTGTAACTATTGTGGACCAGACAAATGTAAAACT
AACTTGCCTGCTCTTTAGTGGAAACTATGAAGCCCTTCCAATAATTTATAAAAATGGAGATATTGTTCGC
TTTCACAGGCTGAAGATTCAAGTATATAAAAAGGAGACTCAGGGTATCACCAGCTCTGGCTTTGCATCTT
TGACGTTTGAGGGAACTTTGGGAGCCCCTATCATACCTCGCACTTCAAGCAAGTATTTTAACTTCACTAC
TGAGGACCACAAAATGGTAGAAGCCTTACGTGTTTGGGCATCTACTCATATGTCACCGTCTTGGACATTA
CTAAAATTGTGTGATGTTCAGCCAATGCAGTATTTTGACCTGACTTGTCAGCTCTTGGGCAAAGCAGAAG
TGGACGGAGCATCATTTCTTCTAAAGGTATGGGATGGCACCAGGACACCATTTCCATCTTGGAGAGTCTT
AATACAAGACCTTGTTCTTGAAGGTGATTTAAGTCACATCCATCGGCTACAAAATCTGACAATAGACATT
TTAGTCTACGATAACCATGTTCATGTGGCAAGATCTCTGAAGGTTGGAAGCTTTCTTAGAATCTATAGCC
TTCATACCAAACTTCAATCAATGAATTCAGAGAATCAGACAATGTTAAGTTTAGAGTTTCATCTTCATGG
AGGTACCAGTTACGGTCGGGGAATCAGGGTCTTGCCAGAAAGTAACTCTGATGTGGATCAACTGAAAAAG
GATTTAGAATCTGCAAATTTGACAGCCAATCAGCATTCAGATGTTATCTGTCAATCAGAACCTGACGACA
GCTTTCCAAGCTCTGGATCAGTATCATTATACGAGGTAGAAAGATGTCAACAGCTATCTGCTACAATACT
TACAGATCATCAGTATTTGGAGAGGACACCACTATGTGCCATTTTGAAACAAAAAGCTCCTCAACAATAC
CGCATCCGAGCAAAATTGAGGTCATATAAGCCCAGAAGACTATTTCAGTCTGTTAAACTTCATTGCCCTA
AATGTCATTTGCTGCAAGAAGTTCCACATGAGGGCGATTTGGATATAATTTTTCAGGATGGTGCAACTAA
AACCCCAGATGTCAAGCTACAAAATACATCATTATATGATTCAAAAATCTGGACCACTAAAAATCAAAAA
GGACGAAAAGTAGCAGTTCATTTTGTGAAAAATAATGGTATTCTCCCGCTTTCAAATGAATGTCTACTTT
TGATAGAAGGAGGTACACTCAGTGAAATTTGCAAACTCTCGAACAAGTTTAATAGTGTAATTCCTGTGAG
ATCTGGCCACGAAGACCTGGAACTTTTGGACCTTTCAGCACCATTTCTTATACAAGGAACAATACATCAC
TATGGATGTAAACAGTGTTCTAGTTTGAGATCCATACAAAATCTAAATTCCCTGGTTGATAAAACATCGT
GGATTCCTTCTTCTGTGGCAGAAGCACTGGGTATTGTACCCCTCCAATATGTGTTTGTTATGACCTTTAC
ACTTGATGATGGAACAGGAGTACTAGAAGCCTATCTCATGGATTCTGACAAATTCTTCCAGATTCCAGCA
TCAGAAGTTCTGATGGATGATGACCTTCAGAAAAGTGTGGATATGATCATGGATATGTTTTGTCCTCCAG
GAATAAAAATTGATGCATATCCGTGGTTGGAATGCTTCATCAAGTCATACAATGTCACAAATGGAACAGA
TAATCAAATTTGCTATCAGATTTTTGACACCACAGTTGCAGAAGATGTAATCTGATTGCCAACTTTCTTG
TACAAAGTTGGCATTATAAGAAAGCATTGCTTATCAATTTGTTGCAACGAACAGGTCACTATCAGTCAAA
ATAAAATCATTATTTGCCATCCAGCTGATATCCCCTATAGTGAGTCGTATTACATGGTCATAGCTGTTTC
CTGGCAGCTCTGGCCCGTGTCTCAAAATCTCTGATGTTACATTGCACAAGATAAAAATATATCATCATGC
CTCCTCTAGACCAGCCAGGACAGAAATGCCTCGACTTCGCTGCTACCCAAGGTTGCCGGGTGACGCACAC
CGTGGAAACGGATGAAGGCACGAACCCAGTGGACATAAGCCTGTTCGGTTCGTAAGCTGTAATGCAAGTA
GCGTATGCGCTCACGCAACTGGTCCAGAACCTTGACCGAACGCAGCGGTGGTAACGGCGCAGTGGCGGTT
TTCATGGCTTGTTATGACTGTTTTTTTGGGGTACAGTCTATGCCTCGGGCATCCAAGCAGCAAGCGCGTT
ACGCCGTGGGTCGATGTTTGATGTTATGGAGCAGCAACGATGTTACGCAGCAGGGCAGTCGCCCTAAAAC
AAAGTTAAACATTATGAGGGAAGCGGTGATCGCCGAAGTATCGACTCAACTATCAGAGGTAGTTGGCGTC
ATCGAGCGCCATCTCGAACCGACGTTGCTGGCCGTACATTTGTACGGCTCCGCAGTGGATGGCGGCCTGA
AGCCACACAGTGATATTGATTTGCTGGTTACGGTGACCGTAAGGCTTGATGAAACAACGCGGCGAGCTTT
GATCAACGACCTTTTGGAAACTTCGGCTTCCCCTGGAGAGAGCGAGATTCTCCGCGCTGTAGAAGTCACC
ATTGTTGTGCACGACGACATCATTCCGTGGCGTTATCCAGCTAAGCGCGAACTGCAATTTGGAGAATGGC
AGCGCAATGACATTCTTGCAGGTATCTTCGAGCCAGCCACGATCGACATTGATCTGGCTATCTTGCTGAC
AAAAGCAAGAGAACATAGCGTTGCCTTGGTAGGTCCAGCGGCGGAGGAACTCTTTGATCCGGTTCCTGAA
CAGGATCTATTTGAGGCGCTAAATGAAACCTTAACGCTATGGAACTCGCCGCCCGACTGGGCTGGCGATG
AGCGAAATGTAGTGCTTACGTTGTCCCGCATTTGGTACAGCGCAGTAACCGGCAAAATCGCGCCGAAGGA
TGTCGCTGCCGACTGGGCAATGGAGCGCCTGCCGGCCCAGTATCAGCCCGTCATACTTGAAGCTAGACAG
GCTTATCTTGGACAAGAAGAAGATCGCTTGGCCTCGCGCGCAGATCAGTTGGAAGAATTTGTCCACTACG
TGAAAGGCGAGATCACCAAGGTAGTCGGCAAATAACCCTCGAGCCACCCATGACCAAAATCCCTTAACGT
GAGTTACGCGTCGTTCCACTGAGCGTCAGACCCCGTAGAAAAGATCAAAGGATCTTCTTGAGATCCTTTT
TTTCTGCGCGTAATCTGCTGCTTGCAAACAAAAAAACCACCGCTACCAGCGGTGGTTTGTTTGCCGGATC
AAGAGCTACCAACTCTTTTTCCGAAGGTAACTGGCTTCAGCAGAGCGCAGATACCAAATACTGTTCTTCT
AGTGTAGCCGTAGTTAGGCCACCACTTCAAGAACTCTGTAGCACCGCCTACATACCTCGCTCTGCTAATC
CTGTTACCAGTGGCTGCTGCCAGTGGCGATAAGTCGTGTCTTACCGGGTTGGACTCAAGACGATAGTTAC
CGGATAAGGCGCAGCGGTCGGGCTGAACGGGGGGTTCGTGCACACAGCCCAGCTTGGAGCGAACGACCTA
CACCGAACTGAGATACCTACAGCGTGAGCTATGAGAAAGCGCCACGCTTCCCGAAGGGAGAAAGGCGGAC
AGGTATCCGGTAAGCGGCAGGGTCGGAACAGGAGAGCGCACGAGGGAGCTTCCAGGGGGAAACGCCTGGT
ATCTTTATAGTCCTGTCGGGTTTCGCCACCTCTGACTTGAGCGTCGATTTTTGTGATGCTCGTCAGGGGG
GCGGAGCCTATGGAAAAACGCCAGCAACGCGGCCTTTTTACGGTTCCTGGCCTTTTGCTGGCCTTTTGCT
CACATGTT
Features (pLannotate 1.2.2; 12 found; start..end, strand, type, name):
    121..213     +  CDS            lacI (fragment): lac repressor; lacI; The lac repressor binds to the lac operator to inhibit transcription in E. coli. This inhibition can be relieved by adding lactose or isopropyl-β-D-thiogalactopyranoside (IPTG).
    268..295     -  terminator     rrnB T2 terminator: transcription terminator T2 from the E. coli rrnB gene
    427..470     +  terminator     rrnB T1 terminator: Escherichia coli rrnB; transcription terminator T1 from the E. coli rrnB gene
    517..553     -  CDS            lacZα (fragment): LacZα fragment of β-galactosidase; lacZ fragment
    570..665     +  protein_bind   attL3: mutant version of attL; recombination site for the Gateway® LR reaction LR Clonase™
    671..2572    +  CDS            POT1: POTE1_HUMAN - Experimental evidence at protein level: Swiss-Prot protein existence level 1. Component of the telomerase ribonucleoprotein (RNP) complex that is essential for the replication of chromosome termini. Is a component of the double-stranded telomeric DNA-binding TRF1 complex which is involved in the regulation of telomere length by cis- inhibition of telomerase. Also acts as a single-stranded telomeric DNA- binding protein and thus may act as a downstream effector of the TRF1 complex and may transduce information about telomere maintenance and/or length to the telomere terminus. Comp
   2580..2675    -  protein_bind   attL3: mutant version of attL; recombination site for the Gateway® LR reaction LR Clonase™
   2694..2712    -  promoter       T7 promoter: promoter for bacteriophage T7 RNA polymerase
   2902..2925    +  promoter       Pc promoter (fragment): intI1 (promoter lies within the coding sequence); class 1 integron promoter
   3101..3157    +  CDS            GmR (fragment): gentamycin acetyltransferase; aacC1; confers resistance to gentamycin
   3164..3955    +  CDS            SmR: aminoglycoside adenylyltransferase (Murphy, 1985); aadA; confers resistance to spectinomycin and streptomycin
   4048..4636    +  rep_origin     ori: high-copy-number ColE1/pMB1/pBR322/pUC origin of replication
