[The description below was written by a language model from this plasmid's Addgene catalogue record and pLannotate feature annotations shown in this document.]
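Description:
pDONR223_POT1_WT is a Gateway entry clone built on the Invitrogen pDONR223 backbone, carrying the wild-type human POT1 open reading frame (reference transcript NM_015450.2). It belongs to the Target Accelerator Plasmid Collection, a set of cancer-gene ORF clones assembled for systematic functional testing of alleles, in which this plasmid serves as the wild-type reference for POT1. The sequenced plasmid is about 4.7 kb. It replicates in E. coli from a high-copy ColE1/pUC-type origin and is selected with spectinomycin through the aadA (SmR) aminoglycoside adenylyltransferase gene, which appears to be driven by a class 1 integron Pc promoter fragment annotated upstream. Short lacI, lacZα and gentamicin-resistance fragments in the annotation are non-functional backbone remnants.

The POT1 coding sequence, roughly 1.9 kb, encodes the single-stranded telomeric DNA-binding protein involved in telomere length regulation and end protection. It sits between two attL recombination sites in opposite orientations. The annotation software labels both as attL3, but they function as the flanking attL pair of an entry clone, allowing directional transfer of the ORF into any attR-containing destination vector by an LR Clonase reaction. The clone is in the "closed" configuration, meaning a stop codon immediately follows the insert, so it suits native or N-terminally tagged expression but not C-terminal fusions. No promoter drives the insert in this plasmid. The rrnB T1 and T2 terminators upstream insulate the cassette from read-through transcription, and a T7 promoter lies just outside the downstream att site, pointing back toward the insert. Expression therefore depends on the destination vector chosen, and this construct functions mainly as a sequence-verified shuttle and storage form of the gene.
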