Addgene plasmid #81820: pDONR223_POT1_WT
Purpose: Gateway Donor vector containing POT1 , part of the Target Accelerator Plasmid Collection.
Depositing lab: Jesse Boehm & William Hahn & David Root. Depositing organization: Broad Institute. Publication: Systematic Functional Interrogation of Rare Cancer Variants Identifies Oncogenic Alleles. Kim E, Ilic N, Shrestha Y, Zou L, Kamburov A, Zhu C, Yang X, Lubonja R, Tran N, Nguyen C, Lawrence MS, Piccioni F, Bagul M, Doench JG, Chouinard CR, Wu X, Hogstrom L, Natoli T, Tamayo P, Horn H, Corsello SM, Lage K, Root DE, Subramanian A, Golub TR, Getz G, Boehm JS, Hahn WC. Cancer Discov. 2016 Jul;6(7):714-26. doi: 10.1158/2159-8290.CD-16-0160. Epub 2016 May 4. PubMed 27147599.
Backbone
  Vector backbone: pDONR223
  Backbone manufacturer: Invitrogen
  Backbone size w/o insert (bp): 2790
  Vector type: Gateway Entry vector
Growth in bacteria
  Bacterial resistance: Spectinomycin, 50 μg/mL
  Growth temperature: 37°C
  Growth strain: DH5alpha
  Copy number: High Copy
Gene/Insert
  Gene/Insert name: POT1 (alt name: NM_015450.2)
  Species: H. sapiens (human)
  Mutation: WT
  Entrez Gene: POT1 (a.k.a. CMM10, CRMCC3, GLM9, HPOT1, PFBMFT8, TPDS3)
  Promoter: None
  Cloning method: Gateway Cloning
  Sequencing primers: 5′ M13pUC-fwd; 3′ M13-Rev
Terms and licenses: Academic/Nonprofit Terms; Industry Terms: Not Available to Industry
Depositor comments: Closed state: stop codon immediately follows insert
How to cite: pDONR223_POT1_WT was a gift from Jesse Boehm & William Hahn & David Root (Addgene plasmid # 81820 ; http://n2t.net/addgene:81820 ; RRID:Addgene_81820)
