>Addgene plasmid #81820 | pDONR223_POT1_WT | depositor partial sequence | sequence record 155139 | Insert sequence
ATGTCTTTGGTTCCAGCAACAAATTATATATATACACCCCTGAATCAACTTAAGGGTGGTACAATTGTCA
ATGTCTATGGTGTTGTGAAGTTCTTTAAGCCCCCATATCTAAGCAAAGGAACTGATTATTGCTCAGTTGT
AACTATTGTGGACCAGACAAATGTAAAACTAACTTGCCTGCTCTTTAGTGGAAACTATGAAGCCCTTCCA
ATAATTTATAAAAATGGAGATATTGTTCGCTTTCACAGGCTGAAGATTCAAGTATATAAAAAGGAGACTC
AGGGTATCACCAGCTCTGGCTTTGCATCTTTGACGTTTGAGGGAACTTTGGGAGCCCCTATCATACCTCG
CACTTCAAGCAAGTATTTTAACTTCACTACTGAGGACCACAAAATGGTAGAAGCCTTACGTGTTTGGGCA
TCTACTCATATGTCACCGTCTTGGACATTACTAAAATTGTGTGATGTTCAGCCAATGCAGTATTTTGACC
TGACTTGTCAGCTCTTGGGCAAAGCAGAAGTGGACGGAGCATCATTTCTTCTAAAGGTATGGGATGGCAC
CAGGACACCATTTCCATCTTGGAGAGTCTTAATACAAGACCTTGTTCTTGAAGGTGATTTAAGTCACATC
CATCGGCTACAAAATCTGACAATAGACATTTTAGTCTACGATAACCATGTTCATGTGGCAAGATCTCTGA
AGGTTGGAAGCTTTCTTAGAATCTATAGCCTTCATACCAAACTTCAATCAATGAATTCAGAGAATCAGAC
AATGTTAAGTTTAGAGTTTCATCTTCATGGAGGTACCAGTTACGGTCGGGGAATCAGGGTCTTGCCAGAA
AGTAACTCTGATGTGGATCAACTGAAAAAGGATTTAGAATCTGCAAATTTGACAGCCAATCAGCATTCAG
ATGTTATCTGTCAATCAGAACCTGACGACAGCTTTCCAAGCTCTGGATCAGTATCATTATACGAGGTAGA
AAGATGTCAACAGCTATCTGCTACAATACTTACAGATCATCAGTATTTGGAGAGGACACCACTATGTGCC
ATTTTGAAACAAAAAGCTCCTCAACAATACCGCATCCGAGCAAAATTGAGGTCATATAAGCCCAGAAGAC
TATTTCAGTCTGTTAAACTTCATTGCCCTAAATGTCATTTGCTGCAAGAAGTTCCACATGAGGGCGATTT
GGATATAATTTTTCAGGATGGTGCAACTAAAACCCCAGATGTCAAGCTACAAAATACATCATTATATGAT
TCAAAAATCTGGACCACTAAAAATCAAAAAGGACGAAAAGTAGCAGTTCATTTTGTGAAAAATAATGGTA
TTCTCCCGCTTTCAAATGAATGTCTACTTTTGATAGAAGGAGGTACACTCAGTGAAATTTGCAAACTCTC
GAACAAGTTTAATAGTGTAATTCCTGTGAGATCTGGCCACGAAGACCTGGAACTTTTGGACCTTTCAGCA
CCATTTCTTATACAAGGAACAATACATCACTATGGATGTAAACAGTGTTCTAGTTTGAGATCCATACAAA
ATCTAAATTCCCTGGTTGATAAAACATCGTGGATTCCTTCTTCTGTGGCAGAAGCACTGGGTATTGTACC
CCTCCAATATGTGTTTGTTATGACCTTTACACTTGATGATGGAACAGGAGTACTAGAAGCCTATCTCATG
GATTCTGACAAATTCTTCCAGATTCCAGCATCAGAAGTTCTGATGGATGATGACCTTCAGAAAAGTGTGG
ATATGATCATGGATATGTTTTGTCCTCCAGGAATAAAAATTGATGCATATCCGTGGTTGGAATGCTTCAT
CAAGTCATACAATGTCACAAATGGAACAGATAATCAAATTTGCTATCAGATTTTTGACACCACAGTTGCA
GAAGATGTAATC
