>Addgene plasmid #81820 | pDONR223_POT1_WT | addgene partial sequence | sequence record 160803 | M13-F20 5'-TGTAAAACGACGGCCAGT-3'
TTTTATTTTGACTGATAGTGACCTGTTCGTTGCAACAAATTGATGAGCAATGCTTTTTTATAATGCCAAC
TTTGTACAAAAAAGTTGGCACCATGTCTTTGGTTCCAGCAACAAATTATATATATACACCCCTGAATCAA
CTTAAGGGTGGTACAATTGTCAATGTCTATGGTGTTGTGAAGTTCTTTAAGCCCCCATATCTAAGCAAAG
GAACTGATTATTGCTCAGTTGTAACTATTGTGGACCAGACAAATGTAAAACTAACTTGCCTGCTCTTTAG
TGGAAACTATGAAGCCCTTCCAATAATTTATAAAAATGGAGATATTGTTCGCTTTCACAGGCTGAAGATT
CAAGTATATAAAAAGGAGACTCAGGGTATCACCAGCTCTGGCTTTGCATCTTTGACGTTTGAGGGAACTT
TGGGAGCCCCTATCATACCTCGCACTTCAAGCAAGTATTTTAACTTCACTACTGAGGACCACAAAATGGT
AGAAGCCTTACGTGTTTGGGCATCTACTCATATGTCACCGTCTTGGACATTACTAAAATTGTGTGATGTT
CAGCCAATGCAGTATTTTGACCTGACTTGTCAGCTCTTGGGCAAAGCAGAAGTGGACGGAGCATCATTTC
TTCTAAAGGTATGGGATGGCACCAGGACACCATTTCCATCTTGGAGAGTCTTAATACAAGACCTTGTTCT
TGAAGGTGATTTAAGTCACATCCATCGGCTACAAAATCTGACAATAGACATTTTAGTCTACGATAACCAT
GTTCATGTGGCAAGATCTCTGAAGGTTGGAAGCTTTCTTAGAATCTATAGCCTTCATACCAAACTTCAAT
CAATGAATTCAGAGAATCAGACAATGTTAAGTTTAGAGTTTCATCTTCATGGAGGTACCAGTTACGGTCG
GGGAATCAGGGTCTTGCCAGAAAGTAACTCTGATGTGGATCAACTGAAAAAGGATTTAGAATCTGCAAAT
TTGACAGCCAATCAGCATTCAGATGTTATCTGTCAATCAGAACCTGA
